Addgene plasmid #107690: pEB1N-LZ-LOV2(fast)
Purpose: N-terminal half of π-EB1 with fast LOV2, no fluorescent tag
Depositing lab: Torsten Wittmann. Depositing organization: University of California, San Francisco (UCSF). Publication: Local control of intracellular microtubule dynamics by EB1 photodissociation. van Haren J, Charafeddine RA, Ettinger A, Wang H, Hahn KM, Wittmann T. Nat Cell Biol. 2018 Jan 29. pii: 10.1038/s41556-017-0028-5. doi: 10.1038/s41556-017-0028-5. PubMed 29379139.
Backbone
  Vector backbone: pEGFP-C1
  Backbone manufacturer: Clontech
  Backbone size w/o insert (bp): 3941
  Total vector size (bp): 5078
  Modifications to backbone: removed EGFP
  Vector type: Mammalian Expression
  Selectable markers: Neomycin (select with G418)
Growth in bacteria
  Bacterial resistance: Kanamycin, 50 μg/mL
  Growth temperature: 37°C
  Growth strain: DH5alpha
  Copy number: High Copy
Gene/Insert
  Gene/Insert name: MAPRE1 (alt name: EB1)
  Species: H. sapiens (human)
  Insert size (bp): 1137
  Mutation: EB1 aa 1-185; resistant to EB1 shRNA#3 (Addgene #37927)
  GenBank ID: NM_012325.2
  Entrez Gene: MAPRE1 (a.k.a. EB1)
  Promoter: CMV
  Tag / fusion protein: GCN4 leucine zipper (C terminal on insert); A. sativa phototropin 1 LOV2 domain (I427V, H519L) (C terminal on insert)
  Cloning method: Restriction Enzyme; 5′ cloning site Nhe1 (not destroyed); 3′ cloning site BamH1 (not destroyed)
  Sequencing primers: 5′ CMV forward; 3′ SV40 reverse
Resource information
  A portion of this plasmid was derived from a plasmid made by: EB1 from L. Cassimeris (Addgene #17234) LOV2 from Klaus Hahn (Addgene #22027)
Terms and licenses: Academic/Nonprofit Terms; Industry Terms: Not Available to Industry
Depositor comments: LOV2 domain starts with LAAA reported to stabilize Jα helix docking (Strickland et al. PMID: 22388287) and mutations I427V and H519L resulting in faster dark state recovery. This LOV2 domain has the following mutations: I427V, H519L. The I427V mutation increases the dark state reversion rate of the LOV2 domain. Zdk1 binds efficiently to this LOV2 domain.
How to cite: pEB1N-LZ-LOV2(fast) was a gift from Torsten Wittmann (Addgene plasmid # 107690 ; http://n2t.net/addgene:107690 ; RRID:Addgene_107690)
