[The description below was written by a language model from this plasmid's Addgene catalogue record and pLannotate feature annotations shown in this document.]
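Description:
pEB1N-LZ-LOV2(fast) is a mammalian expression plasmid built on the Clontech pEGFP-C1 backbone with the EGFP coding sequence removed, so the encoded protein carries no fluorescent tag. It replicates at high copy in E. coli from a ColE1/pUC-type origin and also carries an f1 origin. A single Tn5 NeoR/KanR gene, preceded by both a bacterial (bla) promoter and the SV40 enhancer/early promoter and followed by the HSV TK polyadenylation signal, provides kanamycin resistance in bacteria and G418 selection in mammalian cells.

The payload, cloned between NheI and BamHI sites, is driven by the CMV immediate-early enhancer/promoter and terminated by the SV40 poly(A) signal. It encodes the N-terminal portion of human EB1 (MAPRE1, amino acids 1–185), a microtubule plus-end tracking protein, made resistant to a specific EB1 shRNA so it can be expressed while endogenous EB1 is knocked down. This fragment is fused at its C terminus to a GCN4 leucine zipper and then to the LOV2 domain of Avena sativa phototropin 1. The LOV2 domain begins with a sequence reported to stabilise Jα helix docking and bears the I427V and H519L mutations, which the depositor says give faster dark-state recovery; it is also noted to bind Zdk1 efficiently. The automated annotation labels this region as miniSOG, most likely because of similarity among LOV-type flavin-binding domains rather than the presence of a miniSOG reporter. Both annotated sequence records are the same length and show the same feature layout, offset only in numbering.

The construct supplies the N-terminal half of π-EB1, a two-part photodissociable EB1 used for local light control of intracellular microtubule dynamics. The complementary half is not part of this plasmid.
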