Features (pLannotate 1.2.2; 15 found; start..end, strand, type, name):
     61..364     +  enhancer       CMV enhancer: human cytomegalovirus immediate early enhancer
    365..568     +  promoter       CMV promoter: human cytomegalovirus (CMV) immediate early promoter
    600..1253    +  CDS            MAPRE1 (fragment) (sequence partly withheld): MARE1_HUMAN - Experimental evidence at protein level: Swiss-Prot protein existence level 1. Plus-end tracking protein (+TIP) that binds to the plus-end of microtubules and regulates the dynamics of the microtubule cytoskeleton (PubMed:12388762, PubMed:16109370, PubMed:19632184, PubMed:21646404, PubMed:28726242, PubMed:28814570). Promotes cytoplasmic microtubule nucleation and elongation (PubMed:12388762, PubMed:16109370, PubMed:19632184, PubMed:21646404, PubMed:28726242, PubMed:28814570). May be involved in spindle function by stabilizing microtubules and anchoring them at centrosomes (PubMed:
   1248..1290    +  misc_feature   MCS (fragment): multiple cloning site
   1326..1643    +  CDS            miniSOG: miniSOG is a basic (constitutively fluorescent) cyan fluorescent protein published in 2011, derived from Arabidopsis thaliana. It requires the cofactor flavin for fluorescence.
   1759..1843    +  CDS            large T antigen (fragment): large T antigen from SV40 (simian virus 40)
   1866..1987    +  polyA_signal   SV40 poly(A) signal: SV40 polyadenylation signal
   2021..2449    -  rep_origin     f1 ori (sequence partly withheld): f1 bacteriophage origin of replication; arrow indicates direction of (+) strand synthesis
   2476..2580    +  promoter       AmpR promoter: bla
   2582..2939    +  promoter       SV40 promoter: SV40 enhancer and early promoter
   2974..3768    +  CDS            NeoR/KanR: aminoglycoside phosphotransferase from Tn5; aph(3')-II (or nptII); confers resistance to neomycin, kanamycin, and G418 (Geneticin®)
   3789..3941    +  CDS            ble (fragment): BLE_KLEPN - Experimental evidence at protein level: Swiss-Prot protein existence level 1. Binding protein with a strong affinity to the bleomycin family of antibiotics. Binds to CL990; an antimitotic-antibiotic compound. From Klebsiella pneumoniae.
   4000..4047    +  polyA_signal   HSV TK poly(A) signal: herpes simplex virus thymidine kinase polyadenylation signal (Cole and Stacy, 1985)
   4138..4154    -  polyA_signal   bGH poly(A) signal (fragment): bovine growth hormone polyadenylation signal
   4376..4964    +  rep_origin     ori: high-copy-number ColE1/pMB1/pBR322/pUC origin of replication
>Addgene plasmid #107690 | pEB1N-LZ-LOV2(fast) | depositor full sequence | sequence record 203083 | pEB1N-LZ-LOV2(fast) sequence 5078 bps
TAGTTATTAATAGTAATCAATTACGGGGTCATTAGTTCATAGCCCATATATGGAGTTCCGCGTTACATAA
CTTACGGTAAATGGCCCGCCTGGCTGACCGCCCAACGACCCCCGCCCATTGACGTCAATAATGACGTATG
TTCCCATAGTAACGCCAATAGGGACTTTCCATTGACGTCAATGGGTGGAGTATTTACGGTAAACTGCCCA
CTTGGCAGTACATCAAGTGTATCATATGCCAAGTACGCCCCCTATTGACGTCAATGACGGTAAATGGCCC
GCCTGGCATTATGCCCAGTACATGACCTTATGGGACTTTCCTACTTGGCAGTACATCTACGTATTAGTCA
TCGCTATTACCATGGTGATGCGGTTTTGGCAGTACATCAATGGGCGTGGATAGCGGTTTGACTCACGGGG
ATTTCCAAGTCTCCACCCCATTGACGTCAATGGGAGTTTGTTTTGGCACCAAAATCAACGGGACTTTCCA
AAATGTCGTAACAACTCCGCCCCATTGACGCAAATGGGCGGTAGGCGTGTACGGTGGGAGGTCTATATAA
GCAGAGCTGGTTTAGTGAACCGTCAGATCCGCTAGCACC
[390 nt withheld, positions 600-989]
CAAGGTCAAGAAACTGCAGTGGCTCCTTCCCTTGTTGCTCCAGCTCTGAATAAACCGAAGAAACCTCTCA
CTTCTAGCAGTGCAGCTCCCCAGAGGCCCATCTCAACACAGAGAACCGCTGCGGCTCCTAAGGCTGGCCC
TGGTGTGGTGCGAAAGAACCCTGGTATGAAACAGCTGGAAGATAAAGTGGAAGAGCTGTTGAGCAAAAAC
TATCATCTGGAAAACGAAGTGGCGCGTCTGAAAAAGCTGGTGGGCGAACTCGAGCTCAAGCTTCGAATTC
TGCAGTCGACGGTACCGCGGGGTTCTGGAAGTGGATTGGCTGCTGCACTTGAACGTATTGAGAAGAACTT
TGTCATTACTGACCCAAGATTGCCTGATAATCCCGTTATATTCGCGTCCGATAGTTTCTTGCAGTTGACA
GAATATAGCCGTGAAGAAATTTTGGGAAGAAACTGCAGGTTTCTACAAGGTCCTGAAACTGATCGCGCGA
CAGTGAGAAAAATTAGAGATGCCATAGATAACCAAACAGAGGTCACTGTTCAGCTGATTAATTATACTAA
GAGTGGTAAAAAGTTCTGGAACCTCTTTCACTTGCAGCCTATGCGAGATCAGAAGGGAGATGTCCAGTAC
TTTATTGGGGTTCAGTTGGATGGAACTGAGCTTGTCCGAGATGCTGCCGAGAGAGAGGGAGTCATGCTGA
TTAAGAAAACTGCAGAAAATATAGATGAGGCGGCAAAAGAACTTTAAGGATCCACCGGATCTAGATAACT
GATCATAATCAGCCATACCACATTTGTAGAGGTTTTACTTGCTTTAAAAAACCTCCCACACCTCCCCCTG
AACCTGAAACATAAAATGAATGCAATTGTTGTTGTTAACTTGTTTATTGCAGCTTATAATGGTTACAAAT
AAAGCAATAGCATCACAAATTTCACAAATAAAGCATTTTTTTCACTGCATTCTAGTTGTGGTTTGTCCAA
ACTCATCAATGTATCTTAACGCGTAAATTGTAAGCGTTAATATTTTGTTAAAATTCGCGTTAAATTTTTG
TTAAATCAGCTCATTTTTTAACCAATAGGCCGAAATCGGCAAAATCCCTTATAAATCAAAAGAATAGACC
GAGATAGGGT
[37 nt withheld, positions 2120-2156]
AAAGAACGTGGACTCCAACGTCAAAGG
[49 nt withheld, positions 2184-2232]
T
[91 nt withheld, positions 2234-2324]
G
[124 nt withheld, positions 2326-2449]
CAGGTGGCACTTTTCGGGGAAATGTGCGCGGAACCCCTATTTGTTTATTTTTCTAAATACATTCAAATAT
GTATCCGCTCATGAGACAATAACCCTGATAAATGCTTCAATAATATTGAAAAAGGAAGAGTCCTGAGGCG
GAAAGAACCAGCTGTGGAATGTGTGTCAGTTAGGGTGTGGAAAGTCCCCAGGCTCCCCAGCAGGCAGAAG
TATGCAAAGCATGCATCTCAATTAGTCAGCAACCAGGTGTGGAAAGTCCCCAGGCTCCCCAGCAGGCAGA
AGTATGCAAAGCATGCATCTCAATTAGTCAGCAACCATAGTCCCGCCCCTAACTCCGCCCATCCCGCCCC
TAACTCCGCCCAGTTCCGCCCATTCTCCGCCCCATGGCTGACTAATTTTTTTTATTTATGCAGAGGCCGA
GGCCGCCTCGGCCTCTGAGCTATTCCAGAAGTAGTGAGGAGGCTTTTTTGGAGGCCTAGGCTTTTGCAAA
GATCGATCAAGAGACAGGATGAGGATCGTTTCGCATGATTGAACAAGATGGATTGCACGCAGGTTCTCCG
GCCGCTTGGGTGGAGAGGCTATTCGGCTATGACTGGGCACAACAGACAATCGGCTGCTCTGATGCCGCCG
TGTTCCGGCTGTCAGCGCAGGGGCGCCCGGTTCTTTTTGTCAAGACCGACCTGTCCGGTGCCCTGAATGA
ACTGCAAGACGAGGCAGCGCGGCTATCGTGGCTGGCCACGACGGGCGTTCCTTGCGCAGCTGTGCTCGAC
GTTGTCACTGAAGCGGGAAGGGACTGGCTGCTATTGGGCGAAGTGCCGGGGCAGGATCTCCTGTCATCTC
ACCTTGCTCCTGCCGAGAAAGTATCCATCATGGCTGATGCAATGCGGCGGCTGCATACGCTTGATCCGGC
TACCTGCCCATTCGACCACCAAGCGAAACATCGCATCGAGCGAGCACGTACTCGGATGGAAGCCGGTCTT
GTCGATCAGGATGATCTGGACGAAGAGCATCAGGGGCTCGCGCCAGCCGAACTGTTCGCCAGGCTCAAGG
CGAGCATGCCCGACGGCGAGGATCTCGTCGTGACCCATGGCGATGCCTGCTTGCCGAATATCATGGTGGA
AAATGGCCGCTTTTCTGGATTCATCGACTGTGGCCGGCTGGGTGTGGCGGACCGCTATCAGGACATAGCG
TTGGCTACCCGTGATATTGCTGAAGAGCTTGGCGGCGAATGGGCTGACCGCTTCCTCGTGCTTTACGGTA
TCGCCGCTCCCGATTCGCAGCGCATCGCCTTCTATCGCCTTCTTGACGAGTTCTTCTGAGCGGGACTCTG
GGGTTCGAAATGACCGACCAAGCGACGCCCAACCTGCCATCACGAGATTTCGATTCCACCGCCGCCTTCT
ATGAAAGGTTGGGCTTCGGAATCGTTTTCCGGGACGCCGGCTGGATGATCCTCCAGCGCGGGGATCTCAT
GCTGGAGTTCTTCGCCCACCCTAGGGGGAGGCTAACTGAAACACGGAAGGAGACAATACCGGAAGGAACC
CGCGCTATGACGGCAATAAAAAGACAGAATAAAACGCACGGTGTTGGGTCGTTTGTTCATAAACGCGGGG
TTCGGTCCCAGGGCTGGCACTCTGTCGATACCCCACCGAGACCCCATTGGGGCCAATACGCCCGCGTTTC
TTCCTTTTCCCCACCCCACCCCCCAAGTTCGGGTGAAGGCCCAGGGCTCGCAGCCAACGTCGGGGCGGCA
GGCCCTGCCATAGCCTCAGGTTACTCATATATACTTTAGATTGATTTAAAACTTCATTTTTAATTTAAAA
GGATCTAGGTGAAGATCCTTTTTGATAATCTCATGACCAAAATCCCTTAACGTGAGTTTTCGTTCCACTG
AGCGTCAGACCCCGTAGAAAAGATCAAAGGATCTTCTTGAGATCCTTTTTTTCTGCGCGTAATCTGCTGC
TTGCAAACAAAAAAACCACCGCTACCAGCGGTGGTTTGTTTGCCGGATCAAGAGCTACCAACTCTTTTTC
CGAAGGTAACTGGCTTCAGCAGAGCGCAGATACCAAATACTGTCCTTCTAGTGTAGCCGTAGTTAGGCCA
CCACTTCAAGAACTCTGTAGCACCGCCTACATACCTCGCTCTGCTAATCCTGTTACCAGTGGCTGCTGCC
AGTGGCGATAAGTCGTGTCTTACCGGGTTGGACTCAAGACGATAGTTACCGGATAAGGCGCAGCGGTCGG
GCTGAACGGGGGGTTCGTGCACACAGCCCAGCTTGGAGCGAACGACCTACACCGAACTGAGATACCTACA
GCGTGAGCTATGAGAAAGCGCCACGCTTCCCGAAGGGAGAAAGGCGGACAGGTATCCGGTAAGCGGCAGG
GTCGGAACAGGAGAGCGCACGAGGGAGCTTCCAGGGGGAAACGCCTGGTATCTTTATAGTCCTGTCGGGT
TTCGCCACCTCTGACTTGAGCGTCGATTTTTGTGATGCTCGTCAGGGGGGCGGAGCCTATGGAAAAACGC
CAGCAACGCGGCCTTTTTACGGTTCCTGGCCTTTTGCTGGCCTTTTGCTCACATGTTCTTTCCTGCGTTA
TCCCCTGATTCTGTGGATAACCGTATTACCGCCATGCAT
