Features (pLannotate 1.2.2; 16 found; start..end, strand, type, name):
      1..47      +  rep_origin     RSF ori (fragment): Plasmids containing the RSF 1030 origin of replication can be propagated in E. coli cells that contain additional plasmids with compatible origins.
    115..418     +  enhancer       CMV enhancer: human cytomegalovirus immediate early enhancer
    419..622     +  promoter       CMV promoter: human cytomegalovirus (CMV) immediate early promoter
    654..1307    +  CDS            MAPRE1 (fragment) (sequence partly withheld): MARE1_HUMAN - Experimental evidence at protein level: Swiss-Prot protein existence level 1. Plus-end tracking protein (+TIP) that binds to the plus-end of microtubules and regulates the dynamics of the microtubule cytoskeleton (PubMed:12388762, PubMed:16109370, PubMed:19632184, PubMed:21646404, PubMed:28726242, PubMed:28814570). Promotes cytoplasmic microtubule nucleation and elongation (PubMed:12388762, PubMed:16109370, PubMed:19632184, PubMed:21646404, PubMed:28726242, PubMed:28814570). May be involved in spindle function by stabilizing microtubules and anchoring them at centrosomes (PubMed:
   1302..1344    +  misc_feature   MCS (fragment): multiple cloning site
   1380..1697    +  CDS            miniSOG: miniSOG is a basic (constitutively fluorescent) cyan fluorescent protein published in 2011, derived from Arabidopsis thaliana. It requires the cofactor flavin for fluorescence.
   1813..1897    +  CDS            large T antigen (fragment): large T antigen from SV40 (simian virus 40)
   1920..2041    +  polyA_signal   SV40 poly(A) signal: SV40 polyadenylation signal
   2075..2503    -  rep_origin     f1 ori (sequence partly withheld): f1 bacteriophage origin of replication; arrow indicates direction of (+) strand synthesis
   2530..2634    +  promoter       AmpR promoter: bla
   2636..2993    +  promoter       SV40 promoter: SV40 enhancer and early promoter
   3028..3822    +  CDS            NeoR/KanR: aminoglycoside phosphotransferase from Tn5; aph(3')-II (or nptII); confers resistance to neomycin, kanamycin, and G418 (Geneticin®)
   3843..3995    +  CDS            ble (fragment): BLE_KLEPN - Experimental evidence at protein level: Swiss-Prot protein existence level 1. Binding protein with a strong affinity to the bleomycin family of antibiotics. Binds to CL990; an antimitotic-antibiotic compound. From Klebsiella pneumoniae.
   4054..4101    +  polyA_signal   HSV TK poly(A) signal: herpes simplex virus thymidine kinase polyadenylation signal (Cole and Stacy, 1985)
   4192..4208    -  polyA_signal   bGH poly(A) signal (fragment): bovine growth hormone polyadenylation signal
   4430..5018    +  rep_origin     ori: high-copy-number ColE1/pMB1/pBR322/pUC origin of replication
>Addgene plasmid #107690 | pEB1N-LZ-LOV2(fast) | addgene full sequence | sequence record 213333 | Addgene NGS Result
TTCTTTCCTGCGTTATCCCCTGATTCTGTGGATAACCGTATTACCGCCATGCATTAGTTATTAATAGTAA
TCAATTACGGGGTCATTAGTTCATAGCCCATATATGGAGTTCCGCGTTACATAACTTACGGTAAATGGCC
CGCCTGGCTGACCGCCCAACGACCCCCGCCCATTGACGTCAATAATGACGTATGTTCCCATAGTAACGCC
AATAGGGACTTTCCATTGACGTCAATGGGTGGAGTATTTACGGTAAACTGCCCACTTGGCAGTACATCAA
GTGTATCATATGCCAAGTACGCCCCCTATTGACGTCAATGACGGTAAATGGCCCGCCTGGCATTATGCCC
AGTACATGACCTTATGGGACTTTCCTACTTGGCAGTACATCTACGTATTAGTCATCGCTATTACCATGGT
GATGCGGTTTTGGCAGTACATCAATGGGCGTGGATAGCGGTTTGACTCACGGGGATTTCCAAGTCTCCAC
CCCATTGACGTCAATGGGAGTTTGTTTTGGCACCAAAATCAACGGGACTTTCCAAAATGTCGTAACAACT
CCGCCCCATTGACGCAAATGGGCGGTAGGCGTGTACGGTGGGAGGTCTATATAAGCAGAGCTGGTTTAGT
GAACCGTCAGATCCGCTAGCACC
[390 nt withheld, positions 654-1043]
CAAGGTCAAGAAACTGCAGTGGCTCCTTCCCTTGTTGCTCCAGCTCTGAATAAACCGAAGAAACCTCTCA
CTTCTAGCAGTGCAGCTCCCCAGAGGCCCATCTCAACACAGAGAACCGCTGCGGCTCCTAAGGCTGGCCC
TGGTGTGGTGCGAAAGAACCCTGGTATGAAACAGCTGGAAGATAAAGTGGAAGAGCTGTTGAGCAAAAAC
TATCATCTGGAAAACGAAGTGGCGCGTCTGAAAAAGCTGGTGGGCGAACTCGAGCTCAAGCTTCGAATTC
TGCAGTCGACGGTACCGCGGGGTTCTGGAAGTGGATTGGCTGCTGCACTTGAACGTATTGAGAAGAACTT
TGTCATTACTGACCCAAGATTGCCTGATAATCCCGTTATATTCGCGTCCGATAGTTTCTTGCAGTTGACA
GAATATAGCCGTGAAGAAATTTTGGGAAGAAACTGCAGGTTTCTACAAGGTCCTGAAACTGATCGCGCGA
CAGTGAGAAAAATTAGAGATGCCATAGATAACCAAACAGAGGTCACTGTTCAGCTGATTAATTATACTAA
GAGTGGTAAAAAGTTCTGGAACCTCTTTCACTTGCAGCCTATGCGAGATCAGAAGGGAGATGTCCAGTAC
TTTATTGGGGTTCAGTTGGATGGAACTGAGCTTGTCCGAGATGCTGCCGAGAGAGAGGGAGTCATGCTGA
TTAAGAAAACTGCAGAAAATATAGATGAGGCGGCAAAAGAACTTTAAGGATCCACCGGATCTAGATAACT
GATCATAATCAGCCATACCACATTTGTAGAGGTTTTACTTGCTTTAAAAAACCTCCCACACCTCCCCCTG
AACCTGAAACATAAAATGAATGCAATTGTTGTTGTTAACTTGTTTATTGCAGCTTATAATGGTTACAAAT
AAAGCAATAGCATCACAAATTTCACAAATAAAGCATTTTTTTCACTGCATTCTAGTTGTGGTTTGTCCAA
ACTCATCAATGTATCTTAACGCGTAAATTGTAAGCGTTAATATTTTGTTAAAATTCGCGTTAAATTTTTG
TTAAATCAGCTCATTTTTTAACCAATAGGCCGAAATCGGCAAAATCCCTTATAAATCAAAAGAATAGACC
GAGATAGGGT
[37 nt withheld, positions 2174-2210]
AAAGAACGTGGACTCCAACGTCAAAGG
[49 nt withheld, positions 2238-2286]
T
[91 nt withheld, positions 2288-2378]
G
[124 nt withheld, positions 2380-2503]
CAGGTGGCACTTTTCGGGGAAATGTGCGCGGAACCCCTATTTGTTTATTTTTCTAAATACATTCAAATAT
GTATCCGCTCATGAGACAATAACCCTGATAAATGCTTCAATAATATTGAAAAAGGAAGAGTCCTGAGGCG
GAAAGAACCAGCTGTGGAATGTGTGTCAGTTAGGGTGTGGAAAGTCCCCAGGCTCCCCAGCAGGCAGAAG
TATGCAAAGCATGCATCTCAATTAGTCAGCAACCAGGTGTGGAAAGTCCCCAGGCTCCCCAGCAGGCAGA
AGTATGCAAAGCATGCATCTCAATTAGTCAGCAACCATAGTCCCGCCCCTAACTCCGCCCATCCCGCCCC
TAACTCCGCCCAGTTCCGCCCATTCTCCGCCCCATGGCTGACTAATTTTTTTTATTTATGCAGAGGCCGA
GGCCGCCTCGGCCTCTGAGCTATTCCAGAAGTAGTGAGGAGGCTTTTTTGGAGGCCTAGGCTTTTGCAAA
GATCGATCAAGAGACAGGATGAGGATCGTTTCGCATGATTGAACAAGATGGATTGCACGCAGGTTCTCCG
GCCGCTTGGGTGGAGAGGCTATTCGGCTATGACTGGGCACAACAGACAATCGGCTGCTCTGATGCCGCCG
TGTTCCGGCTGTCAGCGCAGGGGCGCCCGGTTCTTTTTGTCAAGACCGACCTGTCCGGTGCCCTGAATGA
ACTGCAAGACGAGGCAGCGCGGCTATCGTGGCTGGCCACGACGGGCGTTCCTTGCGCAGCTGTGCTCGAC
GTTGTCACTGAAGCGGGAAGGGACTGGCTGCTATTGGGCGAAGTGCCGGGGCAGGATCTCCTGTCATCTC
ACCTTGCTCCTGCCGAGAAAGTATCCATCATGGCTGATGCAATGCGGCGGCTGCATACGCTTGATCCGGC
TACCTGCCCATTCGACCACCAAGCGAAACATCGCATCGAGCGAGCACGTACTCGGATGGAAGCCGGTCTT
GTCGATCAGGATGATCTGGACGAAGAGCATCAGGGGCTCGCGCCAGCCGAACTGTTCGCCAGGCTCAAGG
CGAGCATGCCCGACGGCGAGGATCTCGTCGTGACCCATGGCGATGCCTGCTTGCCGAATATCATGGTGGA
AAATGGCCGCTTTTCTGGATTCATCGACTGTGGCCGGCTGGGTGTGGCGGACCGCTATCAGGACATAGCG
TTGGCTACCCGTGATATTGCTGAAGAGCTTGGCGGCGAATGGGCTGACCGCTTCCTCGTGCTTTACGGTA
TCGCCGCTCCCGATTCGCAGCGCATCGCCTTCTATCGCCTTCTTGACGAGTTCTTCTGAGCGGGACTCTG
GGGTTCGAAATGACCGACCAAGCGACGCCCAACCTGCCATCACGAGATTTCGATTCCACCGCCGCCTTCT
ATGAAAGGTTGGGCTTCGGAATCGTTTTCCGGGACGCCGGCTGGATGATCCTCCAGCGCGGGGATCTCAT
GCTGGAGTTCTTCGCCCACCCTAGGGGGAGGCTAACTGAAACACGGAAGGAGACAATACCGGAAGGAACC
CGCGCTATGACGGCAATAAAAAGACAGAATAAAACGCACGGTGTTGGGTCGTTTGTTCATAAACGCGGGG
TTCGGTCCCAGGGCTGGCACTCTGTCGATACCCCACCGAGACCCCATTGGGGCCAATACGCCCGCGTTTC
TTCCTTTTCCCCACCCCACCCCCCAAGTTCGGGTGAAGGCCCAGGGCTCGCAGCCAACGTCGGGGCGGCA
GGCCCTGCCATAGCCTCAGGTTACTCATATATACTTTAGATTGATTTAAAACTTCATTTTTAATTTAAAA
GGATCTAGGTGAAGATCCTTTTTGATAATCTCATGACCAAAATCCCTTAACGTGAGTTTTCGTTCCACTG
AGCGTCAGACCCCGTAGAAAAGATCAAAGGATCTTCTTGAGATCCTTTTTTTCTGCGCGTAATCTGCTGC
TTGCAAACAAAAAAACCACCGCTACCAGCGGTGGTTTGTTTGCCGGATCAAGAGCTACCAACTCTTTTTC
CGAAGGTAACTGGCTTCAGCAGAGCGCAGATACCAAATACTGTTCTTCTAGTGTAGCCGTAGTTAGGCCA
CCACTTCAAGAACTCTGTAGCACCGCCTACATACCTCGCTCTGCTAATCCTGTTACCAGTGGCTGCTGCC
AGTGGCGATAAGTCGTGTCTTACCGGGTTGGACTCAAGACGATAGTTACCGGATAAGGCGCAGCGGTCGG
GCTGAACGGGGGGTTCGTGCACACAGCCCAGCTTGGAGCGAACGACCTACACCGAACTGAGATACCTACA
GCGTGAGCTATGAGAAAGCGCCACGCTTCCCGAAGGGAGAAAGGCGGACAGGTATCCGGTAAGCGGCAGG
GTCGGAACAGGAGAGCGCACGAGGGAGCTTCCAGGGGGAAACGCCTGGTATCTTTATAGTCCTGTCGGGT
TTCGCCACCTCTGACTTGAGCGTCGATTTTTGTGATGCTCGTCAGGGGGGCGGAGCCTATGGAAAAACGC
CAGCAACGCGGCCTTTTTACGGTTCCTGGCCTTTTGCTGGCCTTTTGCTCACATG
